Addgene plasmid #198981: pGL0_80 [ORI_BC_5]
Purpose: Level 0 part
Depositing lab: Charlie Gilbert & Nili Ostrov & Cultivarium Tools. Depositing organization: Cultivarium, Convergent Research. Publication: A scalable framework for high-throughput identification of functional origins of replication in non-model bacteria. Gilbert C, Brumwell SL, Crits-Christoph A, Kang SC, Martin-Moldes Z, Alsharif W, Esmurria A, Nguyen M-A, Lee HH, Ostrov N. bioRxiv 2023.05.19.541510 10.1101/2023.05.19.541510.
Backbone
  Vector backbone: pGLDV_17
  Vector type: Synthetic Biology
Growth in bacteria
  Bacterial resistance: Chloramphenicol, 25 μg/mL
  Growth temperature: 37°C
  Growth strain: E. coli Zymo 10B
  Copy number: High Copy
Gene/Insert
  Gene/Insert name: ORI_BC_5
  Species: Synthetic
  Cloning method: Unknown
Terms and licenses: Academic/Nonprofit Terms; Industry Terms: Not Available to Industry
How to cite: pGL0_80 [ORI_BC_5] was a gift from Charlie Gilbert & Nili Ostrov & Cultivarium Tools (Addgene plasmid # 198981 ; http://n2t.net/addgene:198981 ; RRID:Addgene_198981)
