[The description below was written by a language model from this plasmid's Addgene catalogue record and pLannotate feature annotations shown in this document.]
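Description:
pGL0_80 [ORI_BC_5] is a small (about 2.3 kb) synthetic-biology plasmid built on the pGLDV_17 backbone and catalogued as a "Level 0 part", a term that usually refers to a basic storage vector holding a single standardised module for hierarchical, modular DNA assembly. The record lists the cloning method as unknown, so the specific assembly standard is not stated. The plasmid is maintained in E. coli at high copy number through a ColE1/pMB1/pUC-type origin of replication. It is selected with chloramphenicol via a cat (chloramphenicol acetyltransferase) gene driven by its native cat promoter and followed by the phage lambda t0 terminator.

The insert, ORI_BC_5, is described only as a synthetic sequence, and the automated annotation assigns no feature to it. The name and the associated work on high-throughput identification of functional origins of replication in non-model bacteria suggest that it may be a barcode part used to tag origin-of-replication constructs. The record does not explicitly define its function, length or position, so this reading is an inference. The only other annotated elements are short fragments of the lac operator and of lacZα. These are most likely remnants of a lacZα screening cassette in the parent vector that the insert replaced, rather than functional units. No expression cassette, reporter or tag is annotated. The plasmid therefore appears to serve purely as a source of the ORI_BC_5 part for building higher-level constructs within the depositors' toolkit.
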