Features (pLannotate 1.2.2; 6 found; start..end, strand, type, name):
    379..394     -  protein_bind   lac operator (fragment): The lac repressor binds to the lac operator to inhibit transcription in E. coli. This inhibition can be relieved by adding lactose or isopropyl-β-D-thiogalactopyranoside (IPTG). lac repressor encoded by lacI
    545..1133    -  rep_origin     ori: high-copy-number ColE1/pMB1/pBR322/pUC origin of replication
   1266..1360    -  terminator     lambda t0 terminator: transcription terminator from phage lambda
   1384..2040    -  CDS            cat: CAT_ECOLX - Experimental evidence at protein level: Swiss-Prot protein existence level 1. This enzyme is an effector of chloramphenicol resistance in bacteria. From Escherichia coli. This protein is used as a marker in many commonly used cloning vectors, such as pACYC184.
   2041..2143    -  promoter       cat promoter: promoter of the E. coli cat gene encoding chloramphenicol acetyltransferase
   2218..2261    -  CDS            lacZα (fragment): LacZα fragment of β-galactosidase; lacZ fragment
>Addgene plasmid #198981 | pGL0_80 [ORI_BC_5] | addgene full sequence | sequence record 401261 | Addgene NGS Result
CCGGAATCTATTGGCCTATGTCACTGAAACTATCCAAACACCCCATGTCGATACTGAACGTATCGACGCA
TACCTCCTTCCTTGAAAACGCACAATCAAGGTCTCGGTCAGGGTCACGCGTAGGACGCGTCGAGTAGGGT
TCCGACGGGGAGTATATACTGTTCCGCAGCCACACGCCGTGTGAAGCTGGGGAGTGAGACCAGTCCTTAC
CTGAAGAATAAGTGTCAGCCAGTGTAACCCGATGAGGAACCCAAAAGGCGAACCGGGCCAGACAACCCGG
CGGTATCGCACTCAAAGCCGAGGCTAGGTGGAGGCTCAGTGATGATAAGTCTGCGATGGTGGATGCATGT
GTCATGGTCATAGCTGTTTCCTGTGTGAAATTGTTATCCGCTCAGAGGGCACAATCCTATTCCGCGCTAT
CCGACAATCTCCAAGACATTAGGTGGAGTTCAGTTCGGCGTATGGCATATGTCGCTGGAAAGAACATGTG
AGCAAAAGGCCAGCAAAAGGCCAGGAACCGTAAAAAGGCCGCGTTGCTGGCGTTTTTCCATAGGCTCCGC
CCCCCTGACGAGCATCACAAAAATCGACGCTCAAGTCAGAGGTGGCGAAACCCGACAGGACTATAAAGAT
ACCAGGCGTTTCCCCCTGGAAGCTCCCTCGTGCGCTCTCCTGTTCCGACCCTGCCGCTTACCGGATACCT
GTCCGCCTTTCTCCCTTCGGGAAGCGTGGCGCTTTCTCATAGCTCACGCTGTAGGTATCTCAGTTCGGTG
TAGGTCGTTCGCTCCAAGCTGGGCTGTGTGCACGAACCCCCCGTTCAGCCCGACCGCTGCGCCTTATCCG
GTAACTATCGTCTTGAGTCCAACCCGGTAAGACACGACTTATCGCCACTGGCAGCAGCCACTGGTAACAG
GATTAGCAGAGCGAGGTATGTAGGCGGTGCTACAGAGTTCTTGAAGTGGTGGCCTAACTACGGCTACACT
AGAAGAACAGTATTTGGTATCTGCGCTCTGCTGAAGCCAGTTACCTTCGGAAAAAGAGTTGGTAGCTCTT
GATCCGGCAAACAAACCACCGCTGGTAGCGGTGGTTTTTTTGTTTGCAAGCAGCAGATTACGCGCAGAAA
AAAAGGATCTCAAGAAGATCCTTTGATCTTTTCTACGGGGTCTGACGCTCTATTCAACAAAGCCGCCGTC
CCGTCAAGTCAGCGTAAATGGGTAGGGGGCTTCAAATCGTCCCCCCATACGATATAAGTTGTTACTAGTG
CTTGGATTCTCACCAATAAAAAACGCCCGGCGGCAACCGAGCGTTCTGAACAAATCCAGATGGAGTTCTG
AGGTCATTACTGGATCTATCAACAGGAGTCCAAGCGAGCTCGATATCAAATTACGCCCCGCCCTGCCACT
CATCGCAGTACTGTTGTAATTCATTAAGCATTCTGCCGACATGGAAGCCATCACAAACGGCATGATGAAC
CTGAATCGCCAGCGGCATCAGCACCTTGTCGCCTTGCGTATAATATTTGCCCATGGTGAAAACGGGGGCG
AAGAAGTTGTCCATATTGGCCACGTTTAAATCAAAACTGGTGAAACTCACCCAGGGATTGGCTGAGACGA
AAAACATATTCTCAATAAACCCTTTAGGGAAATAGGCCAGGTTTTCACCGTAACACGCCACATCTTGCGA
ATATATGTGTAGAAACTGCCGGAAATCGTCGTGGTATTCACTCCAGAGCGATGAAAACGTTTCAGTTTGC
TCATGGAAAACGGTGTAACAAGGGTGAACACTATCCCATATCACCAGCTCACCGTCTTTCATTGCCATAC
GAAATTCCGGATGAGCATTCATCAGGCGGGCAAGAATGTGAATAAAGGCCGGATAAAACTTGTGCTTATT
TTTCTTTACGGTCTTTAAAAAGGCCGTAATATCCAGCTGAACGGTCTGGTTATAGGTACATTGAGCAACT
GACTGAAATGCCTCAAAATGTTCTTTACGATGCCATTGGGATATATCAACGGTGGTATATCCAGTGATTT
TTTTCTCCATTTTAGCTTCCTTAGCTCCTGAAAATCTCGATAACTCAAAAAATACGCCCGGTAGTGATCT
TATTTCATTATGGTGAAAGTTGGAACCTCTTACGTGCCGATCAACGTCTCATTGATACCTGAAACAAAAC
CCATCGTACGGCCAAGGAAGTCTCCAATAACTGTGATCCACCACAAGCGCCAGGGTTTTCCCAGTCACGA
CGTTGTAAAACGACGGCCAGTCATGCATAATCCGCACGCATCTGGAATAAGGAAGTGCCATTCCGCCTGA
CCT
